Addgene plasmid #122783: pAC10060_pLX-[mCherry]-IRES-NpuDnaE(C)-Neo(195-267)
Purpose: Plasmid 60:Lentiviral vector encoding NpuDnaE(C)-Neo(195-267)and mCherry
Depositing lab: Albert Cheng. Publication: Split Selectable Markers. Jillette N, Du M, Cheng AW. bioRxiv 452979 10.1101/452979.
Backbone
  Vector backbone: pAC10058_pLX-DEST-IRES-NpuDnaE(C)-Neo(195-267) (Addgene# 122781)
  Vector type: Mammalian Expression, Lentiviral
  Selectable markers: NpuDnaE(C)-Neo(195-267)
Growth in bacteria
  Bacterial resistance: Ampicillin, 100 μg/mL
  Growth temperature: 30°C
  Growth strain: NEB Stable
  Copy number: Unknown
Gene/Insert
  Gene/Insert name: mCherry
  Species: Synthetic
  Cloning method: Gateway Cloning
  Sequencing primers: 5′ CMV-Forward; 3′ IRES-R
Terms and licenses: Academic/Nonprofit Terms; Industry Terms: Not Available to Industry
Depositor comments: Please visit https://www.biorxiv.org/content/10.1101/452979v2 for BioRxiv preprint.
How to cite: pAC10060_pLX-[mCherry]-IRES-NpuDnaE(C)-Neo(195-267) was a gift from Albert Cheng (Addgene plasmid # 122783)
