[The description below was written by a language model from this plasmid's Addgene catalogue record and pLannotate feature annotations shown in this document.]
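Description:
pAC10060_pLX-[mCherry]-IRES-NpuDnaE(C)-Neo(195-267) is a third-generation-style, self-inactivating HIV-1 lentiviral expression vector for mammalian cells, made by Gateway recombination of mCherry into a pLX destination backbone that carries one half of a split neomycin-resistance marker. In bacteria it is maintained through a high-copy ColE1/pUC origin and selected with ampicillin (AmpR). An f1 origin, SV40 origin and leftover lac, T7 and T3 elements from the backbone are also annotated. The viral framework consists of an RSV promoter driving a truncated 5' LTR, the Ψ packaging signal with a gag fragment, the RRE, cPPT/CTS, WPRE and a ΔU3 3' LTR followed by an SV40 polyadenylation signal. Packaging functions must therefore be supplied in trans.

The payload is a bicistronic cassette under the CMV enhancer/promoter. mCherry sits between attB1 and attB2 sites, with a V5 tag sequence annotated just downstream; whether the tag is translated depends on whether mCherry has a stop codon, which the record does not state. An EMCV IRES then drives translation of the C-terminal half of the Npu DnaE split intein fused to residues 195–267 of the neomycin phosphotransferase. The feature table detects only the NeoR fragment, and the intein portion presumably occupies the unannotated gap after the IRES. An hPGK promoter is also annotated upstream of the cPPT, but no coding sequence of its own is listed for it.

This fragment alone should not confer G418 resistance. It is designed to be paired with a partner vector encoding the complementary N-terminal Neo fragment fused to the N-intein, so that protein trans-splicing rebuilds a functional enzyme only in cells that received both viruses. This allows co-selection of two transgenes with a single antibiotic, with mCherry acting as the fluorescent reporter for this half.
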