Features (pLannotate 1.2.2; 32 found; start..end, strand, type, name):
     65..368     +  enhancer       CMV enhancer: human cytomegalovirus immediate early enhancer
    369..572     +  promoter       CMV promoter: human cytomegalovirus (CMV) immediate early promoter
    595..619     +  protein_bind   attB1: mutant version of attB; recombination site for the Gateway® BP reaction BP Clonase™
    643..1350    +  CDS            mCherry: mCherry is a basic (constitutively fluorescent) red fluorescent protein published in 2004, derived from Discosoma sp.. It is reported to be a very rapidly-maturing monomer with low acid sensitivity.
   1369..1393    -  protein_bind   attB2: mutant version of attB; recombination site for the Gateway® BP reaction BP Clonase™
   1395..1436    +  CDS            V5 tag: epitope tag from simian virus 5
   1475..2044    +  misc_feature   IRES2: internal ribosome entry site (IRES) of the encephalomyocarditis virus (EMCV)
   2151..2373    +  CDS            NeoR/KanR (fragment): aminoglycoside phosphotransferase confers resistance to neomycin, kanamycin, and G418 (Geneticin®)
   2402..2990    +  misc_feature   WPRE: woodchuck hepatitis virus posttranscriptional regulatory element
   3041..3060    +  misc_feature   cPPT/CTS (fragment): central polypurine tract and central termination sequence of HIV-1
   3062..3295    +  LTR            3' LTR (ΔU3): self-inactivating 3' long terminal repeat (LTR) from HIV-1
   3373..3494    +  polyA_signal   SV40 poly(A) signal: SV40 polyadenylation signal
   3534..3669    +  rep_origin     SV40 ori: SV40 origin of replication
   3690..3708    -  promoter       T7 promoter: promoter for bacteriophage T7 RNA polymerase
   3716..3871    +  CDS            lacZα (fragment): LacZα fragment of β-galactosidase; lacZ fragment
   3876..4304    +  rep_origin     f1 ori (sequence partly withheld): f1 bacteriophage origin of replication; arrow indicates direction of (+) strand synthesis
   4357..4461    +  promoter       AmpR promoter: bla
   4462..5322    +  CDS            AmpR: β-lactamase; bla; confers resistance to ampicillin, carbenicillin, and related antibiotics
   5493..6081    +  rep_origin     ori: high-copy-number ColE1/pMB1/pBR322/pUC origin of replication
   6264..6356    +  CDS            lacI (fragment): lac repressor; lacI; The lac repressor binds to the lac operator to inhibit transcription in E. coli. This inhibition can be relieved by adding lactose or isopropyl-β-D-thiogalactopyranoside (IPTG).
   6369..6390    +  protein_bind   CAP binding site: CAP binding activates transcription in the presence of cAMP. E. coli catabolite activator protein
   6405..6435    +  promoter       lac promoter: promoter for the E. coli lac operon
   6443..6459    +  protein_bind   lac operator: The lac repressor binds to the lac operator to inhibit transcription in E. coli. This inhibition can be relieved by adding lactose or isopropyl-β-D-thiogalactopyranoside (IPTG). lac repressor encoded by lacI
   6504..6522    +  promoter       T3 promoter: promoter for bacteriophage T3 RNA polymerase
   6550..6776    +  promoter       RSV promoter: Rous sarcoma virus enhancer/promoter
   6777..6957    +  LTR            5' LTR (truncated): truncated 5' long terminal repeat (LTR) from HIV-1
   7004..7129    +  misc_feature   HIV-1 Ψ: packaging signal of human immunodeficiency virus type 1
   7113..7476    +  CDS            HIV-1 gag (fragment): gag protein from human immunodeficiency virus 1; gag
   7622..7855    +  misc_feature   RRE: The Rev response element (RRE) of HIV-1 allows for Rev-dependent mRNA export from the nucleus to the cytoplasm.
   8232..8258    +  CDS            Rev (fragment): human immunodeficiency virus 1 (HIV-1) Rev protein; rev; enhances nuclear export of unspliced and incompletely spliced viral mRNAs
   8259..8759    +  promoter       hPGK promoter: human phosphoglycerate kinase 1 promoter
   8821..8938    +  misc_feature   cPPT/CTS: central polypurine tract and central termination sequence of HIV-1
>Addgene plasmid #122783 | pAC10060_pLX-[mCherry]-IRES-NpuDnaE(C)-Neo(195-267) | depositor full sequence | sequence record 234288 | pAC10060_pLX-[mCherry]-IRES-NpuDnaE(C)-Neo(195-267) sequence 8990 bps
CCCGGGGTTATTAATAGTAATCAATTACGGGGTCATTAGTTCATAGCCCATATATGGAGTTCCGCGTTAC
ATAACTTACGGTAAATGGCCCGCCTGGCTGACCGCCCAACGACCCCCGCCCATTGACGTCAATAATGACG
TATGTTCCCATAGTAACGCCAATAGGGACTTTCCATTGACGTCAATGGGTGGAGTATTTACGGTAAACTG
CCCACTTGGCAGTACATCAAGTGTATCATATGCCAAGTACGCCCCCTATTGACGTCAATGACGGTAAATG
GCCCGCCTGGCATTATGCCCAGTACATGACCTTATGGGACTTTCCTACTTGGCAGTACATCTACGTATTA
GTCATCGCTATTACCATGGTGATGCGGTTTTGGCAGTACATCAATGGGCGTGGATAGCGGTTTGACTCAC
GGGGATTTCCAAGTCTCCACCCCATTGACGTCAATGGGAGTTTGTTTTGGCACCAAAATCAACGGGACTT
TCCAAAATGTCGTAACAACTCCGCCCCATTGACGCAAATGGGCGGTAGGCGTGTACGGTGGGAGGTCTAT
ATAAGCAGAGCTCTCTGGCTAACTGTCGGGATCAACAAGTTTGTACAAAAAAGCAGGCTCCGAATTCACC
GGTGCCGCCACCATGGTGAGCAAGGGCGAGGAGGATAACATGGCCATCATCAAGGAGTTCATGCGCTTCA
AGGTGCACATGGAGGGCTCCGTGAACGGCCACGAGTTCGAGATCGAGGGCGAGGGCGAGGGCCGCCCCTA
CGAGGGCACCCAGACCGCCAAGCTGAAGGTGACCAAGGGTGGCCCCCTGCCCTTCGCCTGGGACATCCTG
TCCCCTCAGTTCATGTACGGCTCCAAGGCCTACGTGAAGCACCCCGCCGACATCCCCGACTACTTGAAGC
TGTCCTTCCCCGAGGGCTTCAAGTGGGAGCGCGTGATGAACTTCGAGGACGGCGGCGTGGTGACCGTGAC
CCAGGACTCCTCCCTGCAGGACGGCGAGTTCATCTACAAGGTGAAGCTGCGCGGCACCAACTTCCCCTCC
GACGGCCCCGTAATGCAGAAGAAGACCATGGGCTGGGAGGCCTCCTCCGAGCGGATGTACCCCGAGGACG
GCGCCCTGAAGGGCGAGATCAAGCAGAGGCTGAAGCTGAAGGACGGCGGCCACTACGACGCTGAGGTCAA
GACCACCTACAAGGCCAAGAAGCCCGTGCAGCTGCCCGGCGCCTACAACGTCAACATTAAGTTGGACATC
ACCTCCCACAACGAGGACTACACCATCGTGGAACAGTACGAACGCGCCGAGGGCCGCCACTCCACCGGCG
GCATGGACGAGCTGTACAAGTGATTAATTAAGAATTCGACCCAGCTTTCTTGTACAAAGTGGTTGGTAAG
CCTATCCCTAACCCTCTCCTCGGTCTCGATTCTACGTAGTAATGAGCTAGCAGTCTCGAGGTTAACGAAT
TCCGCCCCCCCCCTAACGTTACTGGCCGAAGCCGCTTGGAATAAGGCCGGTGTGCGCTTGTCTATATGTT
ATTTTCCACCATATTGCCGTCTTTTGGCAATGTGAGGGCCCGGAAACCTGGCCCTGTCTTCTTGACGAGC
ATTCCTAGGGGTCTTTCCCCTCTCGCCAAAGGAATGCAAGGTCTGTTGAATGTCGTGAAGGAAGCAGTTC
CTCTGGAAGCTTCTTGAAGACAAACAACGTCTGTAGCGACCCTTTGCAGGCAGCGGAACCCCCCACCTGG
CGACAGGTGCCCCTGCGGCCAAAAGCCACGTGTATAAGATACACCTGCAAAGGCGGCACAACCCCAGTGC
CACGTTGTGAGTTGGATAGTTGTGGAAAGAGTCAAATGGCTCTCCTCAAGCGTATTCAACAAGGGGCTGA
AGGATGCCCAGAAGGTACCCCATTGTATGGGATCTGATCTGGGGCCTCGGTGCACATGCTTTACATGTGT
TTAGTCGAGGTTAAAAAAACGTCTAGGCCCCCCGAACCACGGGGACGTGGTTTTCCTTTGAAAAACACGA
TAATACCATGGCCATGATTAAGATCGCTACGCGGAAGTACCTGGGGAAACAGAACGTCTACGACATAGGT
GTGGAGCGCGATCACAACTTTGCTCTGAAAAATGGATTTATCGCCAGCAACTGCTTGCCGAATATCATGG
TGGAAAATGGCCGCTTTTCTGGATTCATCGACTGTGGCCGGCTGGGTGTGGCGGACCGCTATCAGGACAT
AGCGTTGGCTACCCGTGATATTGCTGAAGAGCTTGGCGGCGAATGGGCTGACCGCTTCCTCGTGCTTTAC
GGTATCGCCGCTCCCGATTCGCAGCGCATCGCCTTCTATCGCCTTCTTGACGAGTTCTTCTGAGAATTCA
CCGGTGGCGCGTTAAGTCGACAATCAACCTCTGGATTACAAAATTTGTGAAAGATTGACTGGTATTCTTA
ACTATGTTGCTCCTTTTACGCTATGTGGATACGCTGCTTTAATGCCTTTGTATCATGCTATTGCTTCCCG
TATGGCTTTCATTTTCTCCTCCTTGTATAAATCCTGGTTGCTGTCTCTTTATGAGGAGTTGTGGCCCGTT
GTCAGGCAACGTGGCGTGGTGTGCACTGTGTTTGCTGACGCAACCCCCACTGGTTGGGGCATTGCCACCA
CCTGTCAGCTCCTTTCCGGGACTTTCGCTTTCCCCCTCCCTATTGCCACGGCGGAACTCATCGCCGCCTG
CCTTGCCCGCTGCTGGACAGGGGCTCGGCTGTTGGGCACTGACAATTCCGTGGTGTTGTCGGGGAAATCA
TCGTCCTTTCCTTGGCTGCTCGCCTGTGTTGCCACCTGGATTCTGCGCGGGACGTCCTTCTGCTACGTCC
CTTCGGCCCTCAATCCAGCGGACCTTCCTTCCCGCGGCCTGCTGCCGGCTCTGCGGCCTCTTCCGCGTCT
TCGCCTTCGCCCTCAGACGAGTCGGATCTCCCTTTGGGCCGCCTCCCCGCGTCGACTTTAAGACCAATGA
CTTACAAGGCAGCTGTAGATCTTAGCCACTTTTTAAAAGAAAAGGGGGGACTGGAAGGGCTAATTCACTC
CCAACGAAGACAAGATCTGCTTTTTGCTTGTACTGGGTCTCTCTGGTTAGACCAGATCTGAGCCTGGGAG
CTCTCTGGCTAACTAGGGAACCCACTGCTTAAGCCTCAATAAAGCTTGCCTTGAGTGCTTCAAGTAGTGT
GTGCCCGTCTGTTGTGTGACTCTGGTAACTAGAGATCCCTCAGACCCTTTTAGTCAGTGTGGAAAATCTC
TAGCAGTACGTATAGTAGTTCATGTCATCTTATTATTCAGTATTTATAACTTGCAAAGAAATGAATATCA
GAGAGTGAGAGGAACTTGTTTATTGCAGCTTATAATGGTTACAAATAAAGCAATAGCATCACAAATTTCA
CAAATAAAGCATTTTTTTCACTGCATTCTAGTTGTGGTTTGTCCAAACTCATCAATGTATCTTATCATGT
CTGGCTCTAGCTATCCCGCCCCTAACTCCGCCCATCCCGCCCCTAACTCCGCCCAGTTCCGCCCATTCTC
CGCCCCATGGCTGACTAATTTTTTTTATTTATGCAGAGGCCGAGGCCGCCTCGGCCTCTGAGCTATTCCA
GAAGTAGTGAGGAGGCTTTTTTGGAGGCCTAGGGACGTACCCAATTCGCCCTATAGTGAGTCGTATTACG
CGCGCTCACTGGCCGTCGTTTTACAACGTCGTGACTGGGAAAACCCTGGCGTTACCCAACTTAATCGCCT
TGCAGCACATCCCCCTTTCGCCAGCTGGCGTAATAGCGAAGAGGCCCGCACCGATCGCCCTTCCCAACAG
TTGCGCAGCCTGAATGGCGAATGGG
[124 nt withheld, positions 3876-3999]
C
[91 nt withheld, positions 4001-4091]
A
[49 nt withheld, positions 4093-4141]
CCTTTGACGTTGGAGTCCACGTTCTTT
[37 nt withheld, positions 4169-4205]
ACCCTATCTCGGTCTATTCTTTTGATTTATAAGGGATTTTGCCGATTTCGGCCTATTGGTTAAAAAATGA
GCTGATTTAACAAAAATTTAACGCGAATTTTAACAAAATATTAACGCTTACAATTTAGGTGGCACTTTTC
GGGGAAATGTGCGCGGAACCCCTATTTGTTTATTTTTCTAAATACATTCAAATATGTATCCGCTCATGAG
ACAATAACCCTGATAAATGCTTCAATAATATTGAAAAAGGAAGAGTATGAGTATTCAACATTTCCGTGTC
GCCCTTATTCCCTTTTTTGCGGCATTTTGCCTTCCTGTTTTTGCTCACCCAGAAACGCTGGTGAAAGTAA
AAGATGCTGAAGATCAGTTGGGTGCACGAGTGGGTTACATCGAACTGGATCTCAACAGCGGTAAGATCCT
TGAGAGTTTTCGCCCCGAAGAACGTTTTCCAATGATGAGCACTTTTAAAGTTCTGCTATGTGGCGCGGTA
TTATCCCGTATTGACGCCGGGCAAGAGCAACTCGGTCGCCGCATACACTATTCTCAGAATGACTTGGTTG
AGTACTCACCAGTCACAGAAAAGCATCTTACGGATGGCATGACAGTAAGAGAATTATGCAGTGCTGCCAT
AACCATGAGTGATAACACTGCGGCCAACTTACTTCTGACAACGATCGGAGGACCGAAGGAGCTAACCGCT
TTTTTGCACAACATGGGGGATCATGTAACTCGCCTTGATCGTTGGGAACCGGAGCTGAATGAAGCCATAC
CAAACGACGAGCGTGACACCACGATGCCTGTAGCAATGGCAACAACGTTGCGCAAACTATTAACTGGCGA
ACTACTTACTCTAGCTTCCCGGCAACAATTAATAGACTGGATGGAGGCGGATAAAGTTGCAGGACCACTT
CTGCGCTCGGCCCTTCCGGCTGGCTGGTTTATTGCTGATAAATCTGGAGCCGGTGAGCGTGGGTCTCGCG
GTATCATTGCAGCACTGGGGCCAGATGGTAAGCCCTCCCGTATCGTAGTTATCTACACGACGGGGAGTCA
GGCAACTATGGATGAACGAAATAGACAGATCGCTGAGATAGGTGCCTCACTGATTAAGCATTGGTAACTG
TCAGACCAAGTTTACTCATATATACTTTAGATTGATTTAAAACTTCATTTTTAATTTAAAAGGATCTAGG
TGAAGATCCTTTTTGATAATCTCATGACCAAAATCCCTTAACGTGAGTTTTCGTTCCACTGAGCGTCAGA
CCCCGTAGAAAAGATCAAAGGATCTTCTTGAGATCCTTTTTTTCTGCGCGTAATCTGCTGCTTGCAAACA
AAAAAACCACCGCTACCAGCGGTGGTTTGTTTGCCGGATCAAGAGCTACCAACTCTTTTTCCGAAGGTAA
CTGGCTTCAGCAGAGCGCAGATACCAAATACTGTTCTTCTAGTGTAGCCGTAGTTAGGCCACCACTTCAA
GAACTCTGTAGCACCGCCTACATACCTCGCTCTGCTAATCCTGTTACCAGTGGCTGCTGCCAGTGGCGAT
AAGTCGTGTCTTACCGGGTTGGACTCAAGACGATAGTTACCGGATAAGGCGCAGCGGTCGGGCTGAACGG
GGGGTTCGTGCACACAGCCCAGCTTGGAGCGAACGACCTACACCGAACTGAGATACCTACAGCGTGAGCT
ATGAGAAAGCGCCACGCTTCCCGAAGGGAGAAAGGCGGACAGGTATCCGGTAAGCGGCAGGGTCGGAACA
GGAGAGCGCACGAGGGAGCTTCCAGGGGGAAACGCCTGGTATCTTTATAGTCCTGTCGGGTTTCGCCACC
TCTGACTTGAGCGTCGATTTTTGTGATGCTCGTCAGGGGGGCGGAGCCTATGGAAAAACGCCAGCAACGC
GGCCTTTTTACGGTTCCTGGCCTTTTGCTGGCCTTTTGCTCACATGTTCTTTCCTGCGTTATCCCCTGAT
TCTGTGGATAACCGTATTACCGCCTTTGAGTGAGCTGATACCGCTCGCCGCAGCCGAACGACCGAGCGCA
GCGAGTCAGTGAGCGAGGAAGCGGAAGAGCGCCCAATACGCAAACCGCCTCTCCCCGCGCGTTGGCCGAT
TCATTAATGCAGCTGGCACGACAGGTTTCCCGACTGGAAAGCGGGCAGTGAGCGCAACGCAATTAATGTG
AGTTAGCTCACTCATTAGGCACCCCAGGCTTTACACTTTATGCTTCCGGCTCGTATGTTGTGTGGAATTG
TGAGCGGATAACAATTTCACACAGGAAACAGCTATGACCATGATTACGCCAAGCGCGCAATTAACCCTCA
CTAAAGGGAACAAAAGCTGGAGCTGCAAGCTTAATGTAGTCTTATGCAATACTCTTGTAGTCTTGCAACA
TGGTAACGATGAGTTAGCAACATGCCTTACAAGGAGAGAAAAAGCACCGTGCATGCCGATTGGTGGAAGT
AAGGTGGTACGATCGTGCCTTATTAGGAAGGCAACAGACGGGTCTGACATGGATTGGACGAACCACTGAA
TTGCCGCATTGCAGAGATATTGTATTTAAGTGCCTAGCTCGATACATAAACGGGTCTCTCTGGTTAGACC
AGATCTGAGCCTGGGAGCTCTCTGGCTAACTAGGGAACCCACTGCTTAAGCCTCAATAAAGCTTGCCTTG
AGTGCTTCAAGTAGTGTGTGCCCGTCTGTTGTGTGACTCTGGTAACTAGAGATCCCTCAGACCCTTTTAG
TCAGTGTGGAAAATCTCTAGCAGTGGCGCCCGAACAGGGACTTGAAAGCGAAAGGGAAACCAGAGGAGCT
CTCTCGACGCAGGACTCGGCTTGCTGAAGCGCGCACGGCAAGAGGCGAGGGGCGGCGACTGGTGAGTACG
CCAAAAATTTTGACTAGCGGAGGCTAGAAGGAGAGAGATGGGTGCGAGAGCGTCAGTATTAAGCGGGGGA
GAATTAGATCGCGATGGGAAAAAATTCGGTTAAGGCCAGGGGGAAAGAAAAAATATAAATTAAAACATAT
AGTATGGGCAAGCAGGGAGCTAGAACGATTCGCAGTTAATCCTGGCCTGTTAGAAACATCAGAAGGCTGT
AGACAAATACTGGGACAGCTACAACCATCCCTTCAGACAGGATCAGAAGAACTTAGATCATTATATAATA
CAGTAGCAACCCTCTATTGTGTGCATCAAAGGATAGAGATAAAAGACACCAAGGAAGCTTTAGACAAGAT
AGAGGAAGAGCAAAACAAAAGTAAGACCACCGCACAGCAAGCGGCCGCTGATCTTCAGACCTGGAGGAGG
AGATATGAGGGACAATTGGAGAAGTGAATTATATAAATATAAAGTAGTAAAAATTGAACCATTAGGAGTA
GCACCCACCAAGGCAAAGAGAAGAGTGGTGCAGAGAGAAAAAAGAGCAGTGGGAATAGGAGCTTTGTTCC
TTGGGTTCTTGGGAGCAGCAGGAAGCACTATGGGCGCAGCGTCAATGACGCTGACGGTACAGGCCAGACA
ATTATTGTCTGGTATAGTGCAGCAGCAGAACAATTTGCTGAGGGCTATTGAGGCGCAACAGCATCTGTTG
CAACTCACAGTCTGGGGCATCAAGCAGCTCCAGGCAAGAATCCTGGCTGTGGAAAGATACCTAAAGGATC
AACAGCTCCTGGGGATTTGGGGTTGCTCTGGAAAACTCATTTGCACCACTGCTGTGCCTTGGAATGCTAG
TTGGAGTAATAAATCTCTGGAACAGATTTGGAATCACACGACCTGGATGGAGTGGGACAGAGAAATTAAC
AATTACACAAGCTTAATACACTCCTTAATTGAAGAATCGCAAAACCAGCAAGAAAAGAATGAACAAGAAT
TATTGGAATTAGATAAATGGGCAAGTTTGTGGAATTGGTTTAACATAACAAATTGGCTGTGGTATATAAA
ATTATTCATAATGATAGTAGGAGGCTTGGTAGGTTTAAGAATAGTTTTTGCTGTACTTTCTATAGTGAAT
AGAGTTAGGCAGGGATATTCACCATTATCGTTTCAGACCCACCTCCCAACCCCGAGGGGACCCTTGCGCC
TTTTCCAAGGCAGCCCTGGGTTTGCGCAGGGACGCGGCTGCTCTGGGCGTGGTTCCGGGAAACGCAGCGG
CGCCGACCCTGGGTCTCGCACATTCTTCACGTCCGTTCGCAGCGTCACCCGGATCTTCGCCGCTACCCTT
GTGGGCCCCCCGGCGACGCTTCCTGCTCCGCCCCTAAGTCGGGAAGGTTCCTTGCGGTTCGCGGCGTGCC
GGACGTGACAAACGGAAGCCGCACGTCTCACTAGTACCCTCGCAGACGGACAGCGCCAGGGAGCAATGGC
AGCGCGCCGACCGCGATGGGCTGTGGCCAATAGCGGCTGCTCAGCAGGGCGCGCCGAGAGCAGCGGCCGG
GAAGGGGCGGTGCGGGAGGCGGGGTGTGGGGCGGTAGTGTGGGCCCTGTTCCTGCCCGCGCGGTGTTCCG
CATTCTGCAAGCCTCCGGAGCGCACGTCGGCAGTCGGCTCCCTCGTTGACCGAATCACCGACCTCTCTCC
CCAGGGGGTACCCAGCTGTCTAGAGAATTCTAGATCTTGAGACAAATGGCAGTATTCATCCACAATTTTA
AAAGAAAAGGGGGGATTGGGGGGTACAGTGCAGGGGAAAGAATAGTAGACATAATAGCAACAGACATACA
AACTAAAGAATTACAAAAACAAATTACAAAAATTCAAAATTTTCGGGTTTATTACAGGGACAGCAGAGAT
CCACTTTGGCGCCGGCTCGAGGGGG
